>Addgene plasmid #66138 | pET11+PCNA3-CYP119(D77R/T214V) | depositor full sequence | sequence record 112685 | pET11+PCNA3-CYP119(D77R/T214V) sequence 7567 bps
TTCTTGAAGACGAAAGGGCCTCGTGATACGCCTATTTTTATAGGTTAATGTCATGATAATAATGGTTTCT
TAGACGTCAGGTGGCACTTTTCGGGGAAATGTGCGCGGAACCCCTATTTGTTTATTTTTCTAAATACATT
CAAATATGTATCCGCTCATGAGACAATAACCCTGATAAATGCTTCAATAATATTGAAAAAGGAAGAGTAT
GAGTATTCAACATTTCCGTGTCGCCCTTATTCCCTTTTTTGCGGCATTTTGCCTTCCTGTTTTTGCTCAC
CCAGAAACGCTGGTGAAAGTAAAAGATGCTGAAGATCAGTTGGGTGCACGAGTGGGTTACATCGAACTGG
ATCTCAACAGCGGTAAGATCCTTGAGAGTTTTCGCCCCGAAGAACGTTTTCCAATGATGAGCACTTTTAA
AGTTCTGCTATGTGGCGCGGTATTATCCCGTGTTGACGCCGGGCAAGAGCAACTCGGTCGCCGCATACAC
TATTCTCAGAATGACTTGGTTGAGTACTCACCAGTCACAGAAAAGCATCTTACGGATGGCATGACAGTAA
GAGAATTATGCAGTGCTGCCATAACCATGAGTGATAACACTGCGGCCAACTTACTTCTGACAACGATCGG
AGGACCGAAGGAGCTAACCGCTTTTTTGCACAACATGGGGGATCATGTAACTCGCCTTGATCGTTGGGAA
CCGGAGCTGAATGAAGCCATACCAAACGACGAGCGTGACACCACGATGCCTGCAGCAATGGCAACAACGT
TGCGCAAACTATTAACTGGCGAACTACTTACTCTAGCTTCCCGGCAACAATTAATAGACTGGATGGAGGC
GGATAAAGTTGCAGGACCACTTCTGCGCTCGGCCCTTCCGGCTGGCTGGTTTATTGCTGATAAATCTGGA
GCCGGTGAGCGTGGGTCTCGCGGTATCATTGCAGCACTGGGGCCAGATGGTAAGCCCTCCCGTATCGTAG
TTATCTACACGACGGGGAGTCAGGCAACTATGGATGAACGAAATAGACAGATCGCTGAGATAGGTGCCTC
ACTGATTAAGCATTGGTAACTGTCAGACCAAGTTTACTCATATATACTTTAGATTGATTTAAAACTTCAT
TTTTAATTTAAAAGGATCTAGGTGAAGATCCTTTTTGATAATCTCATGACCAAAATCCCTTAACGTGAGT
TTTCGTTCCACTGAGCGTCAGACCCCGTAGAAAAGATCAAAGGATCTTCTTGAGATCCTTTTTTTCTGCG
CGTAATCTGCTGCTTGCAAACAAAAAAACCACCGCTACCAGCGGTGGTTTGTTTGCCGGATCAAGAGCTA
CCAACTCTTTTTCCGAAGGTAACTGGCTTCAGCAGAGCGCAGATACCAAATACTGTCCTTCTAGTGTAGC
CGTAGTTAGGCCACCACTTCAAGAACTCTGTAGCACCGCCTACATACCTCGCTCTGCTAATCCTGTTACC
AGTGGCTGCTGCCAGTGGCGATAAGTCGTGTCTTACCGGGTTGGACTCAAGACGATAGTTACCGGATAAG
GCGCAGCGGTCGGGCTGAACGGGGGGTTCGTGCACACAGCCCAGCTTGGAGCGAACGACCTACACCGAAC
TGAGATACCTACAGCGTGAGCTATGAGAAAGCGCCACGCTTCCCGAAGGGAGAAAGGCGGACAGGTATCC
GGTAAGCGGCAGGGTCGGAACAGGAGAGCGCACGAGGGAGCTTCCAGGGGGAAACGCCTGGTATCTTTAT
AGTCCTGTCGGGTTTCGCCACCTCTGACTTGAGCGTCGATTTTTGTGATGCTCGTCAGGGGGGCGGAGCC
TATGGAAAAACGCCAGCAACGCGGCCTTTTTACGGTTCCTGGCCTTTTGCTGGCCTTTTGCTCACATGTT
CTTTCCTGCGTTATCCCCTGATTCTGTGGATAACCGTATTACCGCCTTTGAGTGAGCTGATACCGCTCGC
CGCAGCCGAACGACCGAGCGCAGCGAGTCAGTGAGCGAGGAAGCGGAAGAGCGCCTGATGCGGTATTTTC
TCCTTACGCATCTGTGCGGTATTTCACACCGCATATATGGTGCACTCTCAGTACAATCTGCTCTGATGCC
GCATAGTTAAGCCAGTATACACTCCGCTATCGCTACGTGACTGGGTCATGGCTGCGCCCCGACACCCGCC
AACACCCGCTGACGCGCCCTGACGGGCTTGTCTGCTCCCGGCATCCGCTTACAGACAAGCTGTGACCGTC
TCCGGGAGCTGCATGTGTCAGAGGTTTTCACCGTCATCACCGAAACGCGCGAGGCAGCTGCGGTAAAGCT
CATCAGCGTGGTCGTGAAGCGATTCACAGATGTCTGCCTGTTCATCCGCGTCCAGCTCGTTGAGTTTCTC
CAGAAGCGTTAATGTCTGGCTTCTGATAAAGCGGGCCATGTTAAGGGCGGTTTTTTCCTGTTTGGTCACT
GATGCCTCCGTGTAAGGGGGATTTCTGTTCATGGGGGTAATGATACCGATGAAACGAGAGAGGATGCTCA
CGATACGGGTTACTGATGATGAACATGCCCGGTTACTGGAACGTTGTGAGGGTAAACAACTGGCGGTATG
GATGCGGCGGGACCAGAGAAAAATCACTCAGGGTCAATGCCAGCGCTTCGTTAATACAGATGTAGGTGTT
CCACAGGGTAGCCAGCAGCATCCTGCGATGCAGATCCGGAACATAATGGTGCAGGGCGCTGACTTCCGCG
TTTCCAGACTTTACGAAACACGGAAACCGAAGACCATTCATGTTGTTGCTCAGGTCGCAGACGTTTTGCA
GCAGCAGTCGCTTCACGTTCGCTCGCGTATCGGTGATTCATTCTGCTAACCAGTAAGGCAACCCCGCCAG
CCTAGCCGGGTCCTCAACGACAGGAGCACGATCATGCGCACCCGTGGCCAGGACCCAACGCTGCCCGAGA
TGCGCCGCGTGCGGCTGCTGGAGATGGCGGACGCGATGGATATGTTCTGCCAAGGGTTGGTTTGCGCATT
CACAGTTCTCCGCAAGAATTGATTGGCTCCAATTCTTGGAGTGGTGAATCCGTTAGCGAGGTGCCGCCGG
CTTCCATTCAGGTCGAGGTGGCCCGGCTCCATGCACCGCGACGCAACGCGGGGAGGCAGACAAGGTATAG
GGCGGCGCCTACAATCCATGCCAACCCGTTCCATGTGCTCGCCGAGGCGGCATAAATCGCCGTGACGATC
AGCGGTCCAGTGATCGAAGTTAGGCTGGTAAGAGCCGCGAGCGATCCTTGAAGCTGTCCCTGATGGTCGT
CATCTACCTGCCTGGACAGCATGGCCTGCAACGCGGGCATCCCGATGCCGCCGGAAGCGAGAAGAATCAT
AATGGGGAAGGCCATCCAGCCTCGCGTCGCGAACGCCAGCAAGACGTAGCCCAGCGCGTCGGCCGCCATG
CCGGCGATAATGGCCTGCTTCTCGCCGAAACGTTTGGTGGCGGGACCAGTGACGAAGGCTTGAGCGAGGG
CGTGCAAGATTCCGAATACCGCAAGCGACAGGCCGATCATCGTCGCGCTCCAGCGAAAGCGGTCCTCGCC
GAAAATGACCCAGAGCGCTGCCGGCACCTGTCCTACGAGTTGCATGATAAAGAAGACAGTCATAAGTGCG
GCGACGATAGTCATGCCCCGCGCCCACCGGAAGGAGCTGACTGGGTTGAAGGCTCTCAAGGGCATCGGTC
GAGATCCCGGTGCCTAATGAGTGAGCTAACTTACATTAATTGCGTTGCGCTCACTGCCCGCTTTCCAGTC
GGGAAACCTGTCGTGCCAGCTGCATTAATGAATCGGCCAACGCGCGGGGAGAGGCGGTTTGCGTATTGGG
CGCCAGGGTGGTTTTTCTTTTCACCAGTGAGACGGGCAACAGCTGATTGCCCTTCACCGCCTGGCCCTGA
GAGAGTTGCAGCAAGCGGTCCACGCTGGTTTGCCCCAGCAGGCGAAAATCCTGTTTGATGGTGGTTAACG
GCGGGATATAACATGAGCTGTCTTCGGTATCGTCGTATCCCACTACCGAGATATCCGCACCAACGCGCAG
CCCGGACTCGGTAATGGCGCGCATTGCGCCCAGCGCCATCTGATCGTTGGCAACCAGCATCGCAGTGGGA
ACGATGCCCTCATTCAGCATTTGCATGGTTTGTTGAAAACCGGACATGGCACTCCAGTCGCCTTCCCGTT
CCGCTATCGGCTGAATTTGATTGCGAGTGAGATATTTATGCCAGCCAGCCAGACGCAGACGCGCCGAGAC
AGAACTTAATGGGCCCGCTAACAGCGCGATTTGCTGGTGACCCAATGCGACCAGATGCTCCACGCCCAGT
CGCGTACCGTCTTCATGGGAGAAAATAATACTGTTGATGGGTGTCTGGTCAGAGACATCAAGAAATAACG
CCGGAACATTAGTGCAGGCAGCTTCCACAGCAATGGCATCCTGGTCATCCAGCGGATAGTTAATGATCAG
CCCACTGACGCGTTGCGCGAGAAGATTGTGCACCGCCGCTTTACAGGCTTCGACGCCGCTTCGTTCTACC
ATCGACACCACCACGCTGGCACCCAGTTGATCGGCGCGAGATTTAATCGCCGCGACAATTTGCGACGGCG
CGTGCAGGGCCAGACTGGAGGTGGCAACGCCAATCAGCAACGACTGTTTGCCCGCCAGTTGTTGTGCCAC
GCGGTTGGGAATGTAATTCAGCTCCGCCATCGCCGCTTCCACTTTTTCCCGCGTTTTCGCAGAAACGTGG
CTGGCCTGGTTCACCACGCGGGAAACGGTCTGATAAGAGACACCGGCATACTCTGCGACATCGTATAACG
TTACTGGTTTCACATTCACCACCCTGAATTGACTCTCTTCCGGGCGCTATCATGCCATACCGCGAAAGGT
TTTGCGCCATTCGATGGTGTCCGGGATCTCGACGCTCTCCCTTATGCGACTCCTGCATTAGGAAGCAGCC
CAGTAGTAGGTTGAGGCCGTTGAGCACCGCCGCCGCAAGGAATGGTGCATGCAAGGAGATGGCGCCCAAC
AGTCCCCCGGCCACGGGGCCTGCCACCATACCCACGCCGAAACAAGCGCTCATGAGCCCGAAGTGGCGAG
CCCGATCTTCCCCATCGGTGATGTCGGCGATATAGGCGCCAGCAACCGCACCTGTGGCGCCGGTGATGCC
GGCCACGATGCGTCCGGCGTAGAGGATCGAGATCTCGATCCCGCGAAATTAATACGACTCACTATAGGGG
AATTGTGAGCGGATAACAATTCCCCTCTAGAAATAATTTTGTTTAACTTTAAGAAGGAGATATACATATG
ATCTACCTGAAATCTTTCGAACGTAACATCCGCCTGATCAATATGAAAGTGGTTTACGATGATGTTCGTG
TGCTGAAAGATATTATCCAGGCGCTGGCCCGCCTGGTTGATGAAGCCGTGCTGAAATTCAAACAGGATAG
CGTTGAACTGGTGGCACTGGATCGTGCGCATATTAGCCTGATCTCTGTTAACCTGCCGCGCGAAATGTTC
AAAGAATACGATGTGAACGATGAATTTAAATTCGGTTTCAACACCCAGTACCTGATGAAAATCCTGAAAG
TTGCAAAACGTAAAGAAGCCATTGAAATCGCAAGTGAAAGCCCGGATAGTGTGATTATCAACATTATCGG
CAGCACCAATCGTGAATTTAACGTTCGCAATCTGGAAGTGTCTGAACAGGAAATTCCGGAAATCAACCTG
CAGTTCGATATTAGTGCGACGATCAGCTCTGATGGTTTTAAAAGTGCCATCAGCGAAGTTTCTACCGTGA
CGGATAATGTGGTTGTGGAAGGTCACGAAGATCGCATTCTGATCAAAGCAGAAGGCGAAAGCGAAGTTGA
AGTGGAATTTTCTAAAGATACCGGCGGTCTGCAGGATCTGGAATTTAGTAAAGAAAGCAAAAATTCTTAC
AGTGCGGAATACCTGGATGATGTTCTGTCTCTGACGAAACTGAGTGATTACGTGAAAATCAGCTTCGGCA
ACCAGAAACCGCTGCAGCTGTTTTTCAATATGGAAGGCGGTGGCAAAGTTACGTACCTGCTGGCGCCGAA
AGTGGGCGGTAGCATGACGACTGAAACCATACAAAGCAACGCCATGTATGACTGGTTTAGTGAGATGAGA
AAGAAAGACCCAGTGTATTATGACGGAAACATTTGGCAGGTGTTTTCCTATAGGTACACAAAGGAGGTTT
TAAACAACTTTTCGAAATTCTCCTCAGATCTTACAGGTTACCACGAAAGGCTTGAGGACCTAAGGAACGG
TAAAATAAGGTTCGACATCCCCACTAGGTATACCATGCTGACCTCAGATCCCCCTCTCCATAGAGAGTTA
AGATCAATGTCAGCAGATATATTCTCGCCTCAAAAGCTACAGACACTTGAGACATTTATTAGGGAGACCA
CCAGAAGCCTATTAGACTCAATTGACCCTAGGGAAGACGACATAGTGAAGAAGTTAGCTGTTCCACTACC
AATAATAGTTATCTCAAAAATATTGGGTCTCCCAATTGAAGATAAGGAGAAGTTCAAAGAGTGGTCAGAC
TTAGTCGCATTCAGGTTGGGTAAGCCTGGAGAAATATTTGAGCTAGGTAAGAAGTACCTTGAGTTAATAG
GTTATGTGAAGGATCATCTAAATTCAGGGACCGAAGTGGTCAGCAGAGTTGTCAACTCAAACCTCTCAGA
CATAGAGAAACTCGGATACATTATTTTACTTCTCATAGCGGGTAATGAGACTGTGACTAACTTAATATCA
AACTCTGTTATTGACTTCACTAGGTTTAACCTGTGGCAGAGGATAAGGGAAGAGAACCTCTACCTTAAGG
CTATCGAAGAGGCTTTAAGGTATTCTCCTCCTGTGATGAGGACTGTAAGAAAGACTAAGGAAAGAGTGAA
ATTGGGTGATCAGACTATTGAAGAGGGAGAGTACGTTAGAGTATGGATAGCCTCAGCAAACAGGGACGAG
GAGGTGTTTCATGACGGAGAGAAGTTCATCCCTGACAGGAATCCGAACCCACACTTAAGCTTTGGGTCTG
GAATACATCTGTGTTTAGGTGCTCCTTTGGCTAGATTAGAGGCAAGAATAGCAATTGAGGAATTTTCAAA
AAGGTTTAGGCACATTGAGATATTGGATACTGAAAAAGTTCCAAATGAAGTGCTGAATGGTTATAAGAGA
CTAGTGGTCAGGTTGAAGAGTAATGAATAATAAGGATCCGGCTGCTAACAAAGCCCGAAAGGAAGCTGAG
TTGGCTGCTGCCACCGCTGAGCAATAACTAGCATAACCCCTTGGGGCCTCTAAACGGGTCTTGAGGGGTT
TTTTGCTGAAAGGAGGAACTATATCCGGATATCCCGCAAGAGGCCCGGCAGTACCGGCATAACCAAGCCT
ATGCCTACAGCATCCAGGGTGACGGTGCCGAGGATGACGATGAGCGCATTGTTAGATTTCATACACGGTG
CCTGACTGCGTTAGCAATTTAACTGTGATAAACTACCGCATTAAAGCTTATCGATGATAAGCTGTCAAAC
ATGAGAA
Features (pLannotate 1.2.2; 20 found; start..end, strand, type, name):
    104..208     +  promoter       AmpR promoter: bla
    209..1069    +  CDS            AmpR: β-lactamase; bla; confers resistance to ampicillin, carbenicillin, and related antibiotics
   1240..1828    +  rep_origin     ori: high-copy-number ColE1/pMB1/pBR322/pUC origin of replication
   2014..2156    -  misc_feature   bom: basis of mobility region from pBR322
   2258..2449    -  CDS            rop: Rop protein, which maintains plasmids at low copy number; rop
   2466..2846    +  CDS            YPB1_ECOLX: Protein predicted: Swiss-Prot protein existence level 4. From Escherichia coli.
   3088..3712    -  CDS            TcR (fragment): tetracycline efflux protein; tet; confers resistance to tetracycline
   3727..3748    -  protein_bind   CAP binding site: CAP binding activates transcription in the presence of cAMP. E. coli catabolite activator protein
   3761..4843    -  CDS            lacI: lac repressor; lacI; The lac repressor binds to the lac operator to inhibit transcription in E. coli. This inhibition can be relieved by adding lactose or isopropyl-β-D-thiogalactopyranoside (IPTG).
   4844..4921    -  promoter       lacI promoter: lacI
   4929..5208    -  CDS            TcR (fragment): tetracycline efflux protein; tet; confers resistance to tetracycline
   5230..5248    +  promoter       T7 promoter: promoter for bacteriophage T7 RNA polymerase
   5249..5273    +  protein_bind   lac operator: The lac repressor binds to the lac operator to inhibit transcription in E. coli. This inhibition can be relieved by adding lactose or isopropyl-β-D-thiogalactopyranoside (IPTG). lac repressor encoded by lacI
   5288..5310    +  RBS            RBS: efficient ribosome binding site from bacteriophage T7 gene 10 (Olins and Rangwala, 1989)
   5363..6094    +  CDS            pcn3: PCNA3_SACS2 - Also known as pcnA-1. Experimental evidence at protein level: Swiss-Prot protein existence level 1. One of the sliding clamp subunits that acts as a moving platform for DNA processing. Responsible for tethering the catalytic subunit of DNA polymerase to DNA during high-speed replication. DNA polymerase I, DNA ligase and the flap endonuclease may be constitutively associated with the PCNA heterotrimer forming a scanning complex able to couple DNA synthesis and Okazaki fragment maturation. Heterotrimer stimulates the Holliday junction resolvase Hjc. From Saccharolobus solfataricus
   6134..7237    +  CDS            cyp119: CP119_SULAC - Experimental evidence at protein level: Swiss-Prot protein existence level 1. The endogenous substrate is not known. In vitro, catalyzes the H(2)O(2)-dependent epoxidation of styrene, cis-beta-methylstyrene, and cis-stilbene with retention of stereochemistry. Is able to use cumene hydroperoxide (CHP) or tert-butyl hydroperoxide (TBHP) instead of H(2)O(2) as the electron acceptor. Can also hydroxylate fatty acids such as lauric acid. From Sulfolobus acidocaldarius (strain ATCC 33909 / DSM 639 / JCM 8929 / NBRC 15157 / NCIMB 11770).
   7251..7300    +  CDS            SET1 (fragment): solubility-enhancement tag derived from T7 phage gene 10B
   7308..7355    +  terminator     T7 terminator: transcription terminator for bacteriophage T7 RNA polymerase
   7378..7482    -  CDS            TcR (fragment): tetracycline efflux protein; tet; confers resistance to tetracycline
   7530..7558    -  promoter       tet promoter: E. coli promoter for tetracycline efflux protein gene
