[The description below was written by a language model from this plasmid's Addgene catalogue record and pLannotate feature annotations shown in this document.]
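Description:
pET11+PCNA3-CYP119(D77R/T214V) is a bacterial expression plasmid of about 7.6 kb built on the Novagen pET-11a backbone. It is designed to produce an archaeal cytochrome P450 fusion protein in E. coli. It replicates from a pBR322-type ColE1 origin accompanied by the bom region and the rop gene. This fits its listing as low copy, and selection is by ampicillin through the bla gene. The annotated tetracycline-resistance fragments and tet promoter are non-functional remnants of the pBR322 ancestry of the backbone.

The roughly 1.9 kb insert was cloned between NdeI and BamHI sites, both retained. It encodes Sulfolobus (Saccharolobus) solfataricus PCNA3, one subunit of the heterotrimeric sliding clamp, fused to the N-terminus of CYP119 carrying the D77R and T214V substitutions. The short gap between the two annotated coding regions suggests a linker, although the record does not describe one. Transcription is driven by a T7 promoter followed by a lac operator and the T7 gene 10 ribosome binding site, and it ends at the T7 terminator. The plasmid-borne lacI gene represses expression until IPTG is added, in a host that supplies T7 RNA polymerase. The small gene 10-derived fragment annotated downstream of the CYP119 coding region appears to be backbone sequence rather than a recorded tag.

The sources disagree on origin: the depositor states that CYP119 was cloned from S. solfataricus P1, whereas the gene entry and annotation match the S. acidocaldarius protein. According to the associated publication title, the construct belongs to work in which PCNA-mediated complex formation brings foreign redox partner proteins close to the P450 to improve electron donation. The record does not state the specific role of each mutation.
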