Addgene plasmid #66138: pET11+PCNA3-CYP119(D77R/T214V)
Purpose: Expresses the D77R/T214V mutant of CYP119 fused to Sulfolobus solfataricus PCNA3
Depositing lab: Teruyuki Nagamune. Depositing organization: The University of Tokyo. Publication: Electron donation to an archaeal cytochrome P450 is enhanced by PCNA-mediated selective complex formation with foreign redox proteins. Suzuki R, Hirakawa H, Nagamune T. Biotechnol J. 2014 Dec;9(12):1573-81. doi: 10.1002/biot.201400007. Epub 2014 Jul 21. PubMed 24924478.
Backbone
  Vector backbone: pET-11a
  Backbone manufacturer: Novagen
  Backbone size w/o insert (bp): 5639
  Total vector size (bp): 7567
  Vector type: Bacterial Expression
Growth in bacteria
  Bacterial resistance: Ampicillin, 100 μg/mL
  Growth temperature: 37°C
  Growth strain: DH5alpha
  Growth instructions: Supplement with 1% glucose is recommended to suppress leaky expression.
  Copy number: Low Copy
Gene/Insert
  Gene/Insert name: CYP119
  Insert size (bp): 1928
  Mutation: D77R, T214V
  Entrez Gene: cyp119 (a.k.a. Saci_2081)
  Promoter: T7 promoter
  Tag / fusion protein: Sulfolobus solfataricus PCNA3 (N terminal on insert)
  Cloning method: Restriction Enzyme; 5′ cloning site NdeI (not destroyed); 3′ cloning site BamHI (not destroyed)
  Sequencing primers: 5′ T7; 3′ T7 Terminal
Terms and licenses: Academic/Nonprofit Terms; Industry Terms: Not Available to Industry
Depositor comments: We cloned the CYP119 gene from the cell suspension of S. solfataricus P1 strain (ATCC 35091).
How to cite: pET11+PCNA3-CYP119(D77R/T214V) was a gift from Teruyuki Nagamune (Addgene plasmid # 66138 ; http://n2t.net/addgene:66138 ; RRID:Addgene_66138)
