>Addgene plasmid #66138 | pET11+PCNA3-CYP119(D77R/T214V) | addgene partial sequence | sequence record 117549 | T7term 5'-GCTAGTTATTGCTCAGCGG-3'
TTAGCAGCCGGATCCTTATTATTCATTACTCTTCAACCTGACCACTAGTCTCTTATAACCATTCAGCACT
TCATTTGGAACTTTTTCAGTATCCAATATCTCAATGTGCCTAAACCTTTTTGAAAATTCCTCAATTGCTA
TTCTTGCCTCTAATCTAGCCAAAGGAGCACCTAAACACAGATGTATTCCAGACCCAAAGCTTAAGTGTGG
GTTCGGATTCCTGTCAGGGATGAACTTCTCTCCGTCATGAAACACCTCCTCGTCCCTGTTTGCTGAGGCT
ATCCATACTCTAACGTACTCTCCCTCTTCAATAGTCTGATCACCCAATTTCACTCTTTCCTTAGTCTTTC
TTACAGTCCTCATCACAGGAGGAGAATACCTTAAAGCCTCTTCGATAGCCTTAAGGTAGAGGTTCTCTTC
CCTTATCCTCTGCCACAGGTTAAACCTAGTGAAGTCAATAACAGAGTTTGATATTAAGTTAGTCACAGTC
TCATTACCCGCTATGAGAAGTAAAATAATGTATCCGAGTTTCTCTATGTCTGAGAGGTTTGAGTTGACAA
CTCTGCTGACCACTTCGGTCCCTGAATTTAGATGATCCTTCACATAACCTATTAACTCAAGGTACTTCTT
ACCTAGCTCAAATATTTCTCCAGGCTTACCCAACCTGAATGCGACTAAGTCTGACCACTCTTTGAACTTC
TCCTTATCTTCAATTGGGAGACCCAATATTTTTGAGATAACTATTATTGGTAGTGGAACAGCTAACTTCT
TCACTATGTCGTCTTCCCTAGGGTCAATTGAGTCTAATAGGCTTCTGGTGGTCTCCCTAATAAATGTCTC
AAGTGTCTGTAGCTTTTGAGGCGAGAATATATCTGCTGACATTGATCTTAACTCTCTA
